Addgene plasmid #123624: pDDGFP-Leu2d-GgKDELR2 Y158F
Purpose: Expresses GgKDELR2 with Tyr158Phe mutation in S. cerevisiae cells using Galactose induction, -URA and -Leu selection
Depositing lab: Simon Newstead. Depositing organization: University of Oxford. Publication: Structural basis for pH-dependent retrieval of ER proteins from the Golgi by the KDEL receptor. Brauer P, Parker JL, Gerondopoulos A, Zimmermann I, Seeger MA, Barr FA, Newstead S. Science. 2019 Mar 8;363(6431):1103-1107. doi: 10.1126/science.aaw2859. PubMed 30846601.
Backbone
  Vector backbone: pDDGFP-Leu2d
  Backbone manufacturer: Plasmid #58352
  Vector type: Yeast Expression
Growth in bacteria
  Bacterial resistance: Ampicillin, 100 μg/mL
  Growth temperature: 37°C
  Growth strain: DH5alpha
  Copy number: High Copy
Gene/Insert
  Gene/Insert name: KDELR2
  Species: G. gallus (chicken)
  Insert size (bp): 696
  Mutation: Tyr158Phe
  Entrez Gene: KDELR2
  Tag / fusion protein: TEV-GFP-His (C terminal on backbone)
  Cloning method: Ligation Independent Cloning
Terms and licenses: Academic/Nonprofit Terms; Industry Terms: Not Available to Industry
How to cite: pDDGFP-Leu2d-GgKDELR2 Y158F was a gift from Simon Newstead (Addgene plasmid # 123624 ; http://n2t.net/addgene:123624 ; RRID:Addgene_123624)
