[The description below was written by a language model from this plasmid's Addgene catalogue record and pLannotate feature annotations shown in this document.]
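Description:
pDDGFP-Leu2d-GgKDELR2 Y158F is an episomal yeast expression plasmid of about 9.3 kb, built on the pDDGFP-Leu2d backbone for galactose-inducible production of a membrane protein in Saccharomyces cerevisiae. It is a shuttle vector. In E. coli it replicates at high copy from a ColE1/pUC-type origin and is selected with ampicillin through the bla gene. In yeast it is maintained by the 2μ origin and carries two auxotrophic markers, URA3 with its own promoter and LEU2. Only a short fragment of the LEU2 promoter is annotated, which fits the "Leu2d" name: a promoter-crippled LEU2 allele generally forces cells to hold the plasmid at elevated copy number when grown without leucine. Leftover pBluescript-type elements are also present (lac promoter/operator, T3 and T7 promoters, lacZα and split f1 ori fragments) and have no stated role in yeast expression.

The expression cassette places the chicken (Gallus gallus) KDEL receptor 2 coding sequence under the Gal4-regulated GAL1 promoter, with the CYC1 terminator downstream. KDELR2 recognises the C-terminal KDEL motif on ER-resident proteins and mediates their pH-dependent retrieval from the Golgi. This version carries a Tyr158Phe substitution. The receptor is fused at its C terminus to a backbone-encoded TEV-GFP-His tag. The GFP is annotated as GFPmut3, while the TEV site and His tag are listed in the catalogue but not annotated separately. Fusions of this type typically allow fluorescence-based monitoring of expression, affinity purification, and removal of the tag by TEV protease. The insert was introduced by ligation-independent cloning. The associated work is a structural study of the KDEL receptor, which suggests the plasmid serves to produce the mutant receptor for comparison with wild type, although the record does not state the mutation's specific purpose.
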