Features (pLannotate 1.2.2; 26 found; start..end, strand, type, name):
     69..1411    +  rep_origin     2μ ori: yeast 2μ plasmid origin of replication
   1438..1542    +  promoter       AmpR promoter: bla
   1543..2403    +  CDS            AmpR: β-lactamase; bla; confers resistance to ampicillin, carbenicillin, and related antibiotics
   2574..3162    +  rep_origin     ori: high-copy-number ColE1/pMB1/pBR322/pUC origin of replication
   3345..3437    +  CDS            lacI (fragment): lac repressor; lacI; The lac repressor binds to the lac operator to inhibit transcription in E. coli. This inhibition can be relieved by adding lactose or isopropyl-β-D-thiogalactopyranoside (IPTG).
   3450..3471    +  protein_bind   CAP binding site: CAP binding activates transcription in the presence of cAMP. E. coli catabolite activator protein
   3486..3516    +  promoter       lac promoter: promoter for the E. coli lac operon
   3524..3540    +  protein_bind   lac operator: The lac repressor binds to the lac operator to inhibit transcription in E. coli. This inhibition can be relieved by adding lactose or isopropyl-β-D-thiogalactopyranoside (IPTG). lac repressor encoded by lacI
   3585..3603    +  promoter       T3 promoter: promoter for bacteriophage T3 RNA polymerase
   3627..4068    +  promoter       GAL1 promoter: S. cerevisiae GAL1; inducible promoter, regulated by Gal4
   4083..4103    +  misc_feature   MCS (fragment): pBluescript multiple cloning site
   4104..4739    +  CDS            KDELR2: ERD22_CHICK - Experimental evidence at protein level: Swiss-Prot protein existence level 1. Receptor for the C-terminal sequence motif K-D-E-L that is present on endoplasmic reticulum resident proteins and that mediates their recycling from the Golgi back to the endoplasmic reticulum (By similarity). Binding is pH dependent, and is optimal at pH 5-5.4 (PubMed:30846601). From Gallus gallus (Chicken).
   4770..5480    +  CDS            GFPmut3: GFPmut3 is a basic (constitutively fluorescent) green fluorescent protein published in 1996, derived from Aequorea victoria. It is reported to be a very rapidly-maturing weak dimer.
   5508..5552    +  misc_feature   MCS (fragment): pBluescript multiple cloning site
   5553..5800    +  terminator     CYC1 terminator: S. cerevisiae CYC1; transcription terminator for CYC1
   5819..5837    -  promoter       T7 promoter: promoter for bacteriophage T7 RNA polymerase
   5845..6000    +  CDS            lacZα (fragment): LacZα fragment of β-galactosidase; lacZ fragment
   6004..6134    +  rep_origin     f1 ori (fragment) (sequence partly withheld): f1 bacteriophage origin of replication; arrow indicates direction of (+) strand synthesis
   6511..7605    -  CDS            LEU2: 3-isopropylmalate dehydrogenase, required for leucine biosynthesis; S. cerevisiae LEU2; yeast auxotrophic marker
   7609..7634    -  promoter       LEU2 promoter (fragment): S. cerevisiae LEU2
   7668..7999    +  rep_origin     f1 ori (fragment) (sequence partly withheld): f1 bacteriophage origin of replication; arrow indicates direction of (+) strand synthesis
   8000..8051    -  misc_feature   bom (fragment): basis of mobility region from pBR322
   8130..8933    -  CDS            URA3: orotidine-5'-phosphate decarboxylase, required for uracil biosynthesis; S. cerevisiae URA3; yeast auxotrophic marker, counterselectable with 5-fluoroorotic acid (5-FOA)
   8934..9149    -  promoter       URA3 promoter: S. cerevisiae URA3
   9157..9206    -  misc_feature   bom (fragment): basis of mobility region from pBR322
   9308..1       -  CDS            rop (fragment) (across the origin): Rop protein, which maintains plasmids at low copy number; rop
>Addgene plasmid #123624 | pDDGFP-Leu2d-GgKDELR2 Y158F | addgene full sequence | sequence record 240537 | Addgene NGS Result
GACGAAAGGGCCTCGTGATACGCCTATTTTTATAGGTTAATGTCATGATAATAATGGTTTCTTAGTATGA
TCCAATATCAAAGGAAATGATAGCATTGAAGGATGAGACTAATCCAATTGAGGAGTGGCAGCATATAGAA
CAGCTAAAGGGTAGTGCTGAAGGAAGCATACGATACCCCGCATGGAATGGGATAATATCACAGGAGGTAC
TAGACTACCTTTCATCCTACATAAATAGACGCATATAAGTACGCATTTAAGCATAAACACGCACTATGCC
GTTCTTCTCATGTATATATATATACAGGCAACACGCAGATATAGGTGCGACGTGAACAGTGAGCTGTATG
TGCGCAGCTCGCGTTGCATTTTCGGAAGCGCTCGTTTTCGGAAACGCTTTGAAGTTCCTATTCCGAAGTT
CCTATTCTCTAGAAAGTATAGGAACTTCAGAGCGCTTTTGAAAACCAAAAGCGCTCTGAAGACGCACTTT
CAAAAAACCAAAAACGCACCGGACTGTAACGAGCTACTAAAATATTGCGAATACCGCTTCCACAAACATT
GCTCAAAAGTATCTCTTTGCTATATATCTCTGTGCTATATCCCTATATAACCTACCCATCCACCTTTCGC
TCCTTGAACTTGCATCTAAACTCGACCTCTACATTTTTTATGTTTATCTCTAGTATTACTCTTTAGACAA
AAAAATTGTAGTAAGAACTATTCATAGAGTGAATCGAAAACAATACGAAAATGTAAACATTTCCTATACG
TAGTATATAGAGACAAAATAGAAGAAACCGTTCATAATTTTCTGACCAATGAAGAATCATCAACGCTATC
ACTTTCTGTTCACAAAGTATGCGCAATCCACATCGGTATAGAATATAATCGGGGATGCCTTTATCTTGAA
AAAATGCACCCGCAGCTTCGCTAGTAATCAGTAAACGCGGGAAGTGGAGTCAGGCTTTTTTTATGGAAGA
GAAAATAGACACCAAAGTAGCCTTCTTCTAACCTTAACGGACCTACAGTGCAAAAAGTTATCAAGAGACT
GCATTATAGAGCGCACAAAGGAGAAAAAAAGTAATCTAAGATGCTTTGTTAGAAAAATAGCGCTCTCGGG
ATGCATTTTTGTAGAACAAAAAAGAAGTATAGATTCTTTGTTGGTAAAATAGCGCTCTCGCGTTGCATTT
CTGTTCTGTAAAAATGCAGCTCAGATTCTTTGTTTGAAAAATTAGCGCTCTCGCGTTGCATTTTTGTTTT
ACAAAAATGAAGCACAGATTCTTCGTTGGTAAAATAGCGCTTTCGCGTTGCATTTCTGTTCTGTAAAAAT
GCAGCTCAGATTCTTTGTTTGAAAAATTAGCGCTCTCGCGTTGCATTTTTGTTCTACAAAATGAAGCACA
GATGCTTCGTTCAGGTGGCACTTTTCGGGGAAATGTGCGCGGAACCCCTATTTGTTTATTTTTCTAAATA
CATTCAAATATGTATCCGCTCATGAGACAATAACCCTGATAAATGCTTCAATAATATTGAAAAAGGAAGA
GTATGAGTATTCAACATTTCCGTGTCGCCCTTATTCCCTTTTTTGCGGCATTTTGCCTTCCTGTTTTTGC
TCACCCAGAAACGCTGGTGAAAGTAAAAGATGCTGAAGATCAGTTGGGTGCACGAGTGGGTTACATCGAA
CTGGATCTCAACAGCGGTAAGATCCTTGAGAGTTTTCGCCCCGAAGAACGTTTTCCAATGATGAGCACTT
TTAAAGTTCTGCTATGTGGCGCGGTATTATCCCGTATTGACGCCGGGCAAGAGCAACTCGGTCGCCGCAT
ACACTATTCTCAGAATGACTTGGTTGAGTACTCACCAGTCACAGAAAAGCATCTTACGGATGGCATGACA
GTAAGAGAATTATGCAGTGCTGCCATAACCATGAGTGATAACACTGCGGCCAACTTACTTCTGACAACGA
TCGGAGGACCGAAGGAGCTAACCGCTTTTTTGCACAACATGGGGGATCATGTAACTCGCCTTGATCGTTG
GGAACCGGAGCTGAATGAAGCCATACCAAACGACGAGCGTGACACCACGATGCCTGTAGCAATGGCAACA
ACGTTGCGCAAACTATTAACTGGCGAACTACTTACTCTAGCTTCCCGGCAACAATTAATAGACTGGATGG
AGGCGGATAAAGTTGCAGGACCACTTCTGCGCTCGGCCCTTCCGGCTGGCTGGTTTATTGCTGATAAATC
TGGAGCCGGTGAGCGTGGGTCTCGCGGTATCATTGCAGCACTGGGGCCAGATGGTAAGCCCTCCCGTATC
GTAGTTATCTACACGACGGGGAGTCAGGCAACTATGGATGAACGAAATAGACAGATCGCTGAGATAGGTG
CCTCACTGATTAAGCATTGGTAACTGTCAGACCAAGTTTACTCATATATACTTTAGATTGATTTAAAACT
TCATTTTTAATTTAAAAGGATCTAGGTGAAGATCCTTTTTGATAATCTCATGACCAAAATCCCTTAACGT
GAGTTTTCGTTCCACTGAGCGTCAGACCCCGTAGAAAAGATCAAAGGATCTTCTTGAGATCCTTTTTTTC
TGCGCGTAATCTGCTGCTTGCAAACAAAAAAACCACCGCTACCAGCGGTGGTTTGTTTGCCGGATCAAGA
GCTACCAACTCTTTTTCCGAAGGTAACTGGCTTCAGCAGAGCGCAGATACCAAATACTGTTCTTCTAGTG
TAGCCGTAGTTAGGCCACCACTTCAAGAACTCTGTAGCACCGCCTACATACCTCGCTCTGCTAATCCTGT
TACCAGTGGCTGCTGCCAGTGGCGATAAGTCGTGTCTTACCGGGTTGGACTCAAGACGATAGTTACCGGA
TAAGGCGCAGCGGTCGGGCTGAACGGGGGGTTCGTGCACACAGCCCAGCTTGGAGCGAACGACCTACACC
GAACTGAGATACCTACAGCGTGAGCTATGAGAAAGCGCCACGCTTCCCGAAGGGAGAAAGGCGGACAGGT
ATCCGGTAAGCGGCAGGGTCGGAACAGGAGAGCGCACGAGGGAGCTTCCAGGGGGAAACGCCTGGTATCT
TTATAGTCCTGTCGGGTTTCGCCACCTCTGACTTGAGCGTCGATTTTTGTGATGCTCGTCAGGGGGGCGG
AGCCTATGGAAAAACGCCAGCAACGCGGCCTTTTTACGGTTCCTGGCCTTTTGCTGGCCTTTTGCTCACA
TGTTCTTTCCTGCGTTATCCCCTGATTCTGTGGATAACCGTATTACCGCCTTTGAGTGAGCTGATACCGC
TCGCCGCAGCCGAACGACCGAGCGCAGCGAGTCAGTGAGCGAGGAAGCGGAAGAGCGCCCAATACGCAAA
CCGCCTCTCCCCGCGCGTTGGCCGATTCATTAATGCAGCTGGCACGACAGGTTTCCCGACTGGAAAGCGG
GCAGTGAGCGCAACGCAATTAATGTGAGTTAGCTCACTCATTAGGCACCCCAGGCTTTACACTTTATGCT
TCCGGCTCGTATGTTGTGTGGAATTGTGAGCGGATAACAATTTCACACAGGAAACAGCTATGACCATGAT
TACGCCAAGCGCGCAATTAACCCTCACTAAAGGGAACAAAAGCTGGAGCTCTAGTACGGATTAGAAGCCG
CCGAGCGGGTGACAGCCCTCCGAAGGAAGACTCTCCTCCGTGCGTCCTCGTCTTCACCGGTCGCGTTCCT
GAAACGCAGATGTGCCTCGCGCCGCACTGCTCCGAACAATAAAGATTCTACAATACTAGCTTTTATGGTT
ATGAAGAGGAAAAATTGGCAGTAACCTGGCCCCACAAACCTTCAAATGAACGAATCAAATTAACAACCAT
AGGATGATAATGCGATTAGTTTTTTAGCCTTATTTCTGGGGTAATTAATCAGCGAAGCGATGATTTTTGA
TCTATTAACAGATATATAAATGCAAAAACTGCATAACCACTTTAACTAATACTTTCAACATTTTCGGTTT
GTATTACTTCTTATTCAAATGTAATAAAAGTATCAACAAAAAATTGTTAATATACCTCTATACTTTAACG
TCAAGGAGAAAAAACCCCGGATTCTAGAACTAGTGGATCCCCCATGAACATCTTCAGATTGACCGGTGAT
TTGTCTCATTTGGCTGCCATTATTATCCTGTTGTTGAAGATCTGGAAGTCTAGATCTTGTGCTGGTATTT
CTGGTAAGTCTCAGTTGTTGTTTGCTTTGGTTTTCACCACCAGATACTTGGATTTGTTCACCTCCTTCAT
CAGCTTGTACAACACTTCTATGAAGCTGATCTACATTGCTTGTTCTTACGCTACCGTTTACCTGATCTAT
ATGAAGTTCAAGGCTACCTACGATGGTAACCATGATACTTTCAGAGTCGAATTCTTGATCGTTCCAGTTG
GTGGTTTGTCTTTCTTGGTTAATCACGATTTCTCCCCATTGGAAATTTTGTGGACTTTCTCCATCTACTT
GGAATCCGTTGCTATTTTGCCACAGTTGTTCATGATTTCTAAGACCGGTGAAGCTGAAACCATTACTACT
CACTACTTGTTTTTCTTGGGCTTGTTTAGAGCCTTGTACTTGGTTAACTGGATTTGGAGGTATTACTTCG
AAGGTTTCTTCGATTTGATTGCTGTTGTTGCTGGTGTTGTTCAAACTGTCTTGTACTGTGATTTCTTCTA
CTTGTACGTTACCAAGGTCTTGAAGGGTAAGAAATTGTCTTTGCCAGCTGGGGAAAATTTATATTTTCAA
GGTCAATTTTCTAAAGGTGAAGAATTATTCACTGGCGTTGTCCCAATTTTGGTTGAATTAGATGGTGATG
TTAATGGTCACAAATTTTCTGTCTCCGGTGAAGGTGAAGGTGACGCTACTTACGGTAAATTGACCTTAAA
ATTTATTTGTACTACTGGTAAATTGCCAGTTCCATGGCCAACCTTAGTCACTACTTTCGGTTATGGTGTT
CAATGTTTTGCGAGATACCCAGATCATATGAAACAACATGACTTTTTCAAGTCTGCCATGCCAGAAGGTT
ATGTTCAAGAAAGAACTATTTTTTTCAAAGATGACGGTAACTACAAGACCAGAGCTGAAGTCAAGTTTGA
AGGTGATACCTTAGTTAATAGAATCGAATTAAAAGGTATTGATTTTAAAGAAGATGGTAACATTTTAGGT
CACAAATTGGAATACAACTATAACTCTCACAATGTTTACATCATGGCTGACAAACAAAAGAATGGTATCA
AAGTTAACTTCAAAATTAGACACAACATTGAAGATGGTTCTGTTCAATTAGCTGACCATTATCAACAAAA
TACTCCAATTGGTGATGGTCCAGTCTTGTTACCAGACAACCATTACTTATCCACTCAATCTGCCTTATCC
AAAGATCCAAACGAAAAGAGAGACCACATGGTCTTGTTAGAATTTGTTACTGCTGCTGGTATTACCCATG
GTATGGATGAATTGTACAAACACCACCACCATCATCATCATCATTAACTGCAGGAATTCGATATCAAGCT
TATCGATACCGTCGACCTCGAGTCATGTAATTAGTTATGTCACGCTTACATTCACGCCCTCCCCCCACAT
CCGCTCTAACCGAAAAGGAAGGAGTTAGACAACCTGAAGTCTAGGTCCCTATTTATTTTTTTATAGTTAT
GTTAGTATTAAGAACGTTATTTATATTTCAAATTTTTCTTTTTTTTCTGTACAGACGCGTGTACGCATGT
AACATTATACTGAAAACCTTGCTTGAGAAGGTTTTGGGACGCTCGAAGGCTTTAATTTGCGGCCGGTACC
CAATTCGCCCTATAGTGAGTCGTATTACGCGCGCTCACTGGCCGTCGTTTTACAACGTCGTGACTGGGAA
AACCCTGGCGTTACCCAACTTAATCGCCTTGCAGCACATCCCCCTTTCGCCAGCTGGCGTAATAGCGAAG
AGGCCCGCACCGATCGCCCTTCCCAACAGTTGCGCAGCCTGAATGGCGAATGG
[124 nt withheld, positions 6004-6127]
CGCCGGCAAATGGTCAGGTCATTGAGTGTTTTTTATTTGTTGTATTTTTTTTTTTTTAGAGAAAATCCTC
CAATATATAAATTAGGAATCATAGTTTCATGATTTTCTGTTACACCTAACTTTTTGTGTGGTGCCCTCCT
CCTTGTCAATATTAATGTTAAAGTGCAATTCTTTTTCCTTATCACGTTGAGCCATTAGTATCAATTTGCT
TACCTGTATTCCTTTACATCCTCCTTTTTCTCCTTCTTGATAAATGTATGTAGATTGCGTATATAGTTTC
GTCTACCCTATGAACATATTCCATTTTGTAATTTCGTGTCGTTTCTATTATGAATTTCATTTATAAAGTT
TATGTACAAATATCATAAAAAAAGAGAATCTTTTTAAGCAAGGATTTTCTTAACTTCTTCGGCGACAGCA
TCACCGACTTCGGTGGTACTGTTGGAACCACCTAAATCACCAGTTCTGATACCTGCATCCAAAACCTTTT
TAACTGCATCTTCAATGGCCTTACCTTCTTCAGGCAAGTTCAATGACAATTTCAACATCATTGCAGCAGA
CAAGATAGTGGCGATAGGGTTGACCTTATTCTTTGGCAAATCTGGAGCAGAACCGTGGCATGGTTCGTAC
AAACCAAATGCGGTGTTCTTGTCTGGCAAAGAGGCCAAGGACGCAGATGGCAACAAACCCAAGGAACCTG
GGATAACGGAGGCTTCATCGGAGATGATATCACCAAACATGTTGCTGGTGATTATAATACCATTTAGGTG
GGTTGGGTTCTTAACTAGGATCATGGCGGCAGAATCAATCAATTGATGTTGAACCTTCAATGTAGGGAAT
TCGTTCTTGATGGTTTCCTCCACAGTTTTTCTCCATAATCTTGAAGAGGCCAAAACATTAGCTTTATCCA
AGGACCAAATAGGCAATGGTGGCTCATGTTGTAGGGCCATGAAAGCGGCCATTCTTGTGATTCTTTGCAC
TTCTGGAACGGTGTATTGTTCACTATCCCAAGCGACACCATCACCATCGTCTTCCTTTCTCTTACCAAAG
TAAATACCTCCCACTAATTCTCTGACAACAACGAAGTCAGTACCTTTAGCAAATTGTGGCTTGATTGGAG
ATAAGTCTAAAAGAGAGTCGGATGCAAAGTTACATGGTCTTAAGTTGGCGTACAATTGAAGTTCTTTACG
GATTTTTAGTAAACCTTGTTCAGGTCTAACACTACCGGTACCCCATTTAGGACCACCCACAGCACCTAAC
AAAACGGCATCAGCCTTCTTGGAGGCTTCCAGCGCCTCATCTGGAAGTGGAACACCTGTAGCATCGATAG
CAGCACCACCAATTAAATGATTTTCGAAATCGAACTTGACATTGGAACGAACATCAGAAATAGCTTTAAG
AACCTTAATGGCTTCGGCTGTGATTTCTTGACCAACGTGGTCACCTGGCAAAACGACGATCTTCTTAGGG
GCAGACATTACAATGGTATATCCTTGAAATATATATAAAAAAAGGCGCCTTAGACCGCTCGGCCAAACAA
C
[91 nt withheld, positions 7669-7759]
A
[49 nt withheld, positions 7761-7809]
CCTTTGACGTTGGAGTCCACGTTCTTT
[37 nt withheld, positions 7837-7873]
ACCCTATCTCGGTCTATTCTTTTGATTTATAAGGGATTTTGCCGATTTCGGCCTATTGGTTAAAAAATGA
GCTGATTTAACAAAAATTTAACGCGAATTTTAACAAAATATTAACGCTTACAATTTCCTGATGCGGTATT
TTCTCCTTACGCATCTGTGCGGTATTTCACACCGCATAGGGTAATAACTGATATAATTAAATTGAAGCTC
TAATTTGTGAGTTTAGTATACATGCATTTACTTATAATACAGTTTTTTAGTTTTGCTGGCCGCATCTTCT
CAAATATGCTTCCCAGCCTGCTTTTCTGTAACGTTCACCCTCTACCTTAGCATCCCTTCCCTTTGCAAAT
AGTCCTCTTCCAACAATAATAATGTCAGATCCTGTAGAGACCACATCATCCACGGTTCTATACTGTTGAC
CCAATGCGTCTCCCTTGTCATCTAAACCCACACCGGGTGTCATAATCAACCAATCGTAACCTTCATCTCT
TCCACCCATGTCTCTTTGAGCAATAAAGCCGATAACAAAATCTTTGTCGCTCTTCGCAATGTCAACAGTA
CCCTTAGTATATTCTCCAGTAGATAGGGAGCCCTTGCATGACAATTCTGCTAACATCAAAAGGCCTCTAG
GTTCCTTTGTTACTTCTTCTGCCGCCTGCTTCAAACCGCTAACAATACCTGGGCCCACCACACCGTGTGC
ATTCGTAATGTCTGCCCATTCTGCTATTCTGTATACACCCGCAGAGTACTGCAATTTGACTGTATTACCA
ATGTCAGCAAATTTTCTGTCTTCGAAGAGTAAAAAATTGTACTTGGCGGATAATGCCTTTAGCGGCTTAA
CTGTGCCCTCCATGGAAAAATCAGTCAAGATATCCACATGTGTTTTTAGTAAACAAATTTTGGGACCTAA
TGCTTCAACTAACTCCAGTAATTCCTTGGTGGTACGAACATCCAATGAAGCACACAAGTTTGTTTGCTTT
TCGTGCATGATATTAAATAGCTTGGCAGCAACAGGACTAGGATGAGTAGCAGCACGTTCCTTATATGTAG
CTTTCGACATGATTTATCTTCGTTTCCTGCAGGTTTTTGTTCTGTGCAGTTGGGTTAAGAATACTGGGCA
ATTTCATGTTTCTTCAACACTACATATGCGTATATATACCAATCTAAGTCTGTGCTCCTTCCTTCGTTCT
TCCTTCTGTTCGGAGATTACCGAATCAAAAAAATTTCAAGGAAACCGAAATCAAAAAAAAGAATAAAAAA
AAAATGATGAATTGAAAAGGTGGTATGGTGCACTCTCAGTACAATCTGCTCTGATGCCGCATAGTTAAGC
CAGCCCCGACACCCGCCAACACCCGCTGACGCGCCCTGACGGGCTTGTCTGCTCCCGGCATCCGCTTACA
GACAAGCTGTGACCGTCTCCGGGAGCTGCATGTGTCAGAGGTTTTCACCGTCATCACCGAAACGCGCGA
